>Addgene plasmid #84667 | pQCXIP-Laforin Myc C278S | addgene partial sequence | sequence record 166847 | Laforin-F 5'-ACAATGAAAACAACTTGGTGGAT-3'
TTTTAATATTGCAGGCCACCAAGCCATGCATTATTCAAGAATTCTACCAAATATCTGGCTGGGTAGCTGC
CCTCGTCAGGTGGAACATGTAACCATCAAACTGAAGCATGAATTGGGGATTACAGCTGTAATGAATTTCC
AGACTGAATGGGATATTGTACAGAATTCCTCAGGCTGTAACCGCTACCCAGAGCCCATGACTCCAGACAC
TATGATTAAACTATATAGGGAAGAAGGCTTGGCCTACATCTGGATGCCAACACCAGATATGAGCACCGAA
GGCCGAGTACAGATGCTGCCCCAGGCGGTGTGCCTGCTGCATGCGCTGCTGGAGAAGGGACACATCGTGT
ACGTGCACTGCAACGCTGGGGTGGGCCGCTCCACCGCGGCTGTCAGCGGCTGGCTCCAGTATGTGATGGG
CTGGAATCTGAGGAAGGTGCAGTATTTCCTCATGGCCAAGAGGCCGGCTGTCTACATTGACGAAGAGGCC
TTGGCCCGGGCACAAGAAGATTTTTTCCAGAAATTTGGGAAGGTTCGTTCTTCTGTGTGTAGCCTGTACT
CGAGTCTAGAGGGCCCGCGGTTCGAACAAAAACTCATCTCAGAAGAGGATCTGAATATGCATACCGGTCA
TCATCACCATCACCATTGAGTTTAAACCCGCTGATCAGCCTCGACTGTGCCTTCTAGTTGCC
