>Addgene plasmid #84667 | pQCXIP-Laforin Myc C278S | addgene partial sequence | sequence record 166867 | LNCX 5'-AGCTCGTTTAGTGAACCGTCAGATC-3'
ATGNGCTTCCGCTTTGGGGTGGTGGTGCCACCCGCCGTGGCCGGNGCNCGGCCGNAGCTGNTGNTGGNGG
GGTCGCGGCCCNANNTGGGGCNNTGGGAGCCGCGCGGT
