[The description below was written by a language model from this plasmid's Addgene catalogue record.]
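Description:
pQCXIP-Laforin Myc C278S is a retroviral and mammalian expression plasmid built on the pQCXIP backbone, with a recorded total size of about 7.2 kb. It is maintained in bacteria under ampicillin selection and is listed as low copy. It is propagated in a recombination-tolerant strain, a common precaution for constructs carrying repeated LTR sequences. No feature table accompanies the record, so the origin of replication, packaging signal and any mammalian selection cassette are not itemised. The "IP" in the backbone name conventionally refers to an IRES-puromycin resistance arrangement downstream of the cloning site, but this is not stated in the fields provided.

The insert is human laforin, the product of the EPM2A gene, with a Myc epitope tag fused to its C terminus for detection or immunoprecipitation. The fragment was cloned by restriction digestion into a BamHI site that is retained on both sides. The name indicates a cysteine-to-serine substitution at residue 278. The record does not explain this change, but the associated publication concerns S-nitrosylation of laforin and its inhibitory effect on phosphatase activity in Lafora disease, so the mutant plausibly removes a candidate modifiable cysteine. The catalogue lists the 5' LTR as the promoter. In a retroviral vector the LTRs flank the region that is packaged into virions and integrated into target cells.

The stated purpose is mammalian expression and/or retrovirus preparation. The plasmid can therefore be transfected directly for expression, or introduced into packaging cells to make retrovirus for stable delivery of the tagged laforin mutant.
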