Addgene plasmid #84667: pQCXIP-Laforin Myc C278S
Purpose: mammalian expression and/or retrovirus preparation
Depositing lab: Ayano Satoh. Depositing organization: Okayama University. Publication: S-nitrosylation of laforin inhibits its phosphatase activity and is implicated in Lafora disease. Toyota R, Honjo Y, Imajo R, Satoh A. Sciencematters 10.19185/matters.201606000014.
Backbone
  Vector backbone: pQCXIP
  Total vector size (bp): 7200
  Vector type: Mammalian Expression, Retroviral
Growth in bacteria
  Bacterial resistance: Ampicillin, 100 μg/mL
  Growth temperature: 37°C
  Growth strain: NEB Stable
  Copy number: Low Copy
Gene/Insert
  Gene/Insert name: Laforin
  Species: H. sapiens (human)
  Entrez Gene: EPM2A (a.k.a. EPM2, MELF)
  Promoter: 5'LTR
  Tag / fusion protein: Myc (C terminal on insert)
  Cloning method: Restriction Enzyme; 5′ cloning site BamHI (not destroyed); 3′ cloning site BamHI (not destroyed)
  Sequencing primers: 5′ CGCCATCCACGCTGTTTTGAC
Terms and licenses: Academic/Nonprofit Terms; Industry Terms: Not Available to Industry
How to cite: pQCXIP-Laforin Myc C278S was a gift from Ayano Satoh (Addgene plasmid # 84667 ; http://n2t.net/addgene:84667 ; RRID:Addgene_84667)
